Addgene plasmid #236974: NanoLuc-hCHMP4B Vector
Purpose: Express NanoLuc(R)-hCHMP4B Fusion Protein in Mammalian Cells under a CMV promoter
Depositing lab: Promega Corporation.
Backbone
  Vector backbone: pFN31K Nluc CMV-neo Flexi(R) Vector
  Vector type: Mammalian Expression
  Selectable markers: Hygromycin
Growth in bacteria
  Bacterial resistance: Kanamycin, 50 μg/mL
  Growth temperature: 37°C
  Growth strain: DH5alpha
  Copy number: High Copy
Gene/Insert
  Gene/Insert name: hCHMP4B
  Species: H. sapiens (human)
  Mutation: None
  Entrez Gene: CHMP4B (a.k.a. C20orf178, CHMP4A, CTPP3, CTRCT31, SNF7, SNF7-2, Shax1, VPS32B, Vps32-2, dJ553F4.4)
  Promoter: CMV
  Tag / fusion protein: NanoLuc (R) (N terminal on backbone)
  Cloning method: Other
Terms and licenses: Academic/Nonprofit Terms; Industry Terms
How to cite: NanoLuc-hCHMP4B Vector was a gift from Promega Corporation (Addgene plasmid # 236974 ; http://n2t.net/addgene:236974 ; RRID:Addgene_236974)
