[The description below was written by a language model from this plasmid's Addgene catalogue record and pLannotate feature annotations shown in this document.]
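Description:
NanoLuc-hCHMP4B Vector is a mammalian expression plasmid built on the pFN31K Nluc CMV-neo Flexi vector backbone and designed to produce human CHMP4B fused at its N terminus to NanoLuc luciferase. It is propagated in E. coli as a high-copy plasmid through a ColE1/pUC-type origin and is selected with kanamycin. Kanamycin resistance comes from a neo (aminoglycoside phosphotransferase) coding sequence that sits downstream of a synthetic bacterial EM7 promoter, which in turn follows an annotated CMV enhancer/promoter segment. A separate cassette, with the SV40 enhancer/early promoter driving the hygromycin phosphotransferase gene (hph) and ending in a synthetic poly(A) signal, matches the catalogue's listing of hygromycin as the mammalian selectable marker. The "neo" in the backbone name therefore does not correspond to the listed selection, although both genes are present in the 5,491 nt sequence.

The payload is a single open reading frame in which the human codon-optimized Nluc sequence is followed, after a short linker region, by the unmutated CHMP4B coding sequence. It is terminated by an SV40 late-type polyadenylation signal, next to which a small large T antigen fragment is annotated. The record gives CMV as the promoter. In the automated annotation, the full CMV enhancer/promoter is called on the opposite strand from the fusion, and only a minimal CMV fragment and an SP6 promoter lie directly upstream of Nluc, so the exact promoter arrangement cannot be resolved from the table alone. The SP6 site could allow in vitro transcription of the fusion.

CHMP4B is an ESCRT-III subunit involved in membrane scission events, including enveloped virus budding. The stated purpose is simply expression of the fusion protein in mammalian cells. A NanoLuc tag of this kind typically serves as a luminescent reporter or as an energy donor in BRET-type interaction assays, but the record does not name a specific assay.
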