Features (pLannotate 1.2.2; 15 found; start..end, strand, type, name):
     17..98      -  polyA_signal   SV40 poly(A) signal: SV40 polyadenylation signal
    121..204     -  CDS            large T antigen (fragment): large T antigen from SV40 (simian virus 40)
    260..292     -  misc_feature   MCS (fragment): pUC18/19 multiple cloning site
    301..972     -  CDS            CHMP4B: CHM4B_HUMAN - Also known as C20orf178, SHAX1. Experimental evidence at protein level: Swiss-Prot protein existence level 1. (Microbial infection) The ESCRT machinery also functions in topologically equivalent membrane fission events, such as the budding of enveloped viruses (HIV-1 and other lentiviruses). Via its interaction with PDCD6IP involved in HIV-1 p6- and p9-dependent virus release. From Homo sapiens (Human).
    994..1506    -  CDS            Nluc: NanoLuc® luciferase human codon-optimized
   1545..1563    -  promoter       SP6 promoter: promoter for bacteriophage SP6 RNA polymerase
   1589..1611    -  promoter       minimal CMV promoter (fragment): human cytomegalovirus (CMV) immediate early promoter
   1621..1986    +  enhancer       CMV enhancer: human cytomegalovirus immediate early enhancer
   1988..2175    +  promoter       CMV promoter (fragment): human cytomegalovirus (CMV) immediate early promoter
   2194..2241    +  promoter       EM7 promoter: synthetic bacterial promoter&nbsp
   2273..3064    +  CDS            neo: KKA2_KLEPN - Also known as kan, nptII. Experimental evidence at protein level: Swiss-Prot protein existence level 1. Resistance to kanamycin, neomycin, paromomycin, ribostamycin, butirosin and gentamicin B. From Klebsiella pneumoniae.
   3225..3813    -  rep_origin     ori: high-copy-number ColE1/pMB1/pBR322/pUC origin of replication
   3939..3987    -  polyA_signal   poly(A) signal: synthetic polyadenylation signal
   4026..5048    -  CDS            hph: KHYB_ECOLX - Experimental evidence at protein level: Swiss-Prot protein existence level 1. The aminoglycoside phosphotransferases achieve inactivation of their antibiotic substrates by phosphorylation. Only phosphorylates hygromycin and closely related compounds such as demethyl analogs and destomycin. From Escherichia coli.
   5079..5436    -  promoter       SV40 promoter: SV40 enhancer and early promoter
>Addgene plasmid #236974 | NanoLuc-hCHMP4B Vector | addgene full sequence | sequence record 471863 | Addgene NGS Result
AAGACGCGTGACGTCGGCAGTGAAAAAAATGCTTTATTTGTGAAATTTGTGATGCTATTGCTTTATTTGT
AACCATTATAAGCTGCAATAAACAAGTTAACAACAACAATTGCATTCATTTTATGTTTCAGGTTCAGGGG
GAGGTGTGGGAGGTTTTTTAAAGCAAGTAAAACCTCTACAAATGTGGTATGGCTGATTATGATCCGCGGC
CGCAATACGTCGACGTTATCAGCTGACTTCGTACGAGAGCCTAGGTGTTTCTAGAGGATCCCCGGGTACC
GAGCCCGAATTCGTTTAAACCATGGATCCAGCCCAGTTCTCCAATTCCTTCATGTCGTCGTCCTCCTCTT
CTTTCTTCTTGGCGGGTTTTGATGGTAGGGCTATAGAGGGAACATTTGGTAGAGGGACTGTTTCGGGTCC
ACTGATTTCCAGCAAATTCTTGTCTAGTTCCTCCTGTTCTAGTTCTTCTAATTCCGCCATGAGCTCATCC
TCGTCAAACTCTTCTCCAAACCCTACAGGTTTCGAAATTGCTGTTGAAATCTCCTCTGCAAGTTCTTGCT
GGTCAGCAATGTCCTGCATTAACTCATCAACTTTATCGATGTCCATGTTGTCATGGGCCGCCTTCATGGC
CTTGGCGGCATAGCCCATGTTCTTGAGCACCTCGGTGTTGGTGTTGGCATTCTCCAGGGCCTCCCGCTGG
AACTCGATGGTTGATAATGTGCCGTCGATCTGCGCCAGCTGCTTCTCATACCTCTTCTTACGCTTCAGTG
CCTGGAGGGCCGCGCGCTTGTTTTTGGTGCCGTGCTTCTTGGCGGCCGTCAGCTCCTGCTCGATTTTCTT
CTCCAGGAACTCCTGTTTCTTGCTTAACATCTCTTCCGTGTCCCGCAGCCGCTGGATGGCCTCCTGGGGG
GTCGGGCCGCCCTTGCCGGCCTTACCCCCTCCAGCCCCGAACAGCTTCCCGAACACCGACATGGCGATCG
CGCCGCTCGAGCCCGCCAGAATGCGTTCGCACAGCCGCCAGCCGGTCACTCCGTTGATGGTTACTCGGAA
CAGCAGGGAGCCGTCGGGGTTGATCAGGCGCTCGTCGATAATTTTGTTGCCGTTCCACAGGGTCCCTGTT
ACAGTGATCTTTTTGCCGTCGAACACGGCGATGCCTTCATACGGCCGTCCGAAATAGTCGATCATGTTCG
GCGTAACCCCGTCGATTACCAGTGTGCCATAGTGCAGGATCACCTTAAAGTGATGATCATCCACAGGGTA
CACCACCTTAAAAATTTTTTCGATCTGGCCCATTTGGTCGCCGCTCAGACCTTCATACGGGATGATGACA
TGGATGTCGATCTTCAGCCCATTTTCACCGCTCAGGACAATCCTTTGGATCGGAGTTACGGACACCCCGA
GATTCTGAAACAAACTGGACACACCTCCCTGTTCAAGGACTTGGTCCAGGTTGTAGCCGGCTGTCTGTCG
CCAGTCCCCAACGAAATCTTCGAGTGTGAAGACCATGGTGAGCGCTAGCTGCAAAAAGAACAAGTAGCTT
GTATTCTATAGTGTCACCTAAATGGGCGATCTGACGGTTCACTAAACCAGCTCTGCTTATATAGGCCTCC
CTGGCGCGCCACTAGTTATTAATAGTAATCAATTACGGGGTCATTAGTTCATAGCCCATATATGGAGTTC
CGCGTTACATAACTTACGGTAAATGGCCCGCCTGGCTGACCGCCCAACGACCCCCGCCCATTGACGTCAA
TAATGACGTATGTTCCCATAGTAACGCCAATAGGGACTTTCCATTGACGTCAATGGGTGGAGTATTTACG
GTAAACTGCCCACTTGGCAGTACATCAAGTGTATCATATGCCAAGTCCGCCCCCTATTGACGTCAATGAC
GGTAAATGGCCCGCCTGGCATTATGCCCAGTACATGACCTTACGGGACTTTCCTACTTGGCAGTACATCT
ACGTATTAGTCATCGCTATTACCATGGTGATGCGGTTTTGGCAGTACACCAATGGGCGTGGATAGCGGTT
TGACTCACGGGGATTTCCAAGTCTCCACCCCATTGACGTCAATGGGAGTTTGTTTTGGCACCAAAATCAA
CGGGACTTTCCAAAATGTCGTAATAACCCCGCCCCGTTGACGCAAATGGGCGGTAGGCGTGTACGGTGGG
AGGTCAAATCGAATTCTAATACTGTTGACAATTAATCATCGGCATAGTATATCGGCATAGTATAATACGA
CAAGGTGAGGAACTAAACCCAGGAGGCAGATCATGATTGAACAAGATGGATTGCACGCAGGTTCTCCGGC
CGCTTGGGTGGAGAGGCTATTCGGCTATGACTGGGCACAACAGACAATCGGCTGCTCTGATGCCGCCGTG
TTCCGGCTGTCAGCGCAGGGGCGCCCGGTTCTTTTTGTCAAGACCGACCTGTCCGGTGCCCTGAATGAAC
TGCAGGACGAGGCAGCGCGGCTATCGTGGCTGGCCACGACGGGCGTTCCTTGCGCAGCTGTGCTCGACGT
TGTCACTGAAGCGGGAAGGGACTGGCTGCTATTGGGCGAAGTGCCGGGGCAGGATCTCCTGTCATCTCAC
CTTGCTCCTGCCGAGAAAGTATCCATCATGGCTGATGCAATGCGGCGGCTGCATACGCTTGATCCGGCTA
CCTGCCCATTCGACCACCAAGCGAAACATCGCATCGAGCGAGCACGTACTCGGATGGAAGCCGGTCTTGT
CGATCAGGATGATCTGGACGAAGAGCATCAGGGGCTCGCGCCAGCCGAACTGTTCGCCAGGCTCAAGGCG
CGCATGCCCGACGGCGAGGATCTCGTCGTGACCCATGGCGATGCCTGCTTGCCGAATATCATGGTGGAAA
ATGGCCGCTTTTCTGGATTCATCGACTGTGGCCGGCTGGGTGTGGCGGACCGCTATCAGGACATAGCGTT
GGCTACCCGTGATATTGCTGAAGAGCTTGGCGGCGAATGGGCTGACCGCTTCCTCGTGCTTTACGGTATC
GCCGCTCCCGATTCGCAGCGCATCGCCTTCTATCGCCTTCTTGACGAGTTCTTCTGATTCGAAATGACCG
ACCAAGCGACGCCCAACCGGTATCAGCTCACTCAAAGGCGGTAATACGGTTATCCACAGAATCAGGGGAT
AACGCAGGAAAGAACATGTGAGCAAAAGGCCAGCAAAAGGCCAGGAACCGTAAAAAGGCCGCGTTGCTGG
CGTTTTTCCATAGGCTCCGCCCCCCTGACGAGCATCACAAAAATCGACGCTCAAGTCAGAGGTGGCGAAA
CCCGACAGGACTATAAAGATACCAGGCGTTTCCCCCTGGAAGCTCCCTCGTGCGCTCTCCTGTTCCGACC
CTGCCGCTTACCGGATACCTGTCCGCCTTTCTCCCTTCGGGAAGCGTGGCGCTTTCTCATAGCTCACGCT
GTAGGTATCTCAGTTCGGTGTAGGTCGTTCGCTCCAAGCTGGGCTGTGTGCACGAACCCCCCGTTCAGCC
CGACCGCTGCGCCTTATCCGGTAACTATCGTCTTGAGTCCAACCCGGTAAGACACGACTTATCGCCACTG
GCAGCAGCCACTGGTAACAGGATTAGCAGAGCGAGGTATGTAGGCGGTGCTACAGAGTTCTTGAAGTGGT
GGCCTAACTACGGCTACACTAGAAGGACAGTATTTGGTATCTGCGCTCTGCTGAAGCCAGTTACCTTCGG
AAAAAGAGTTGGTAGCTCTTGATCCGGCAAACAAACCACCGCTGGTAGCGGTGGTTTTTTTGTTTGCAAG
CAGCAGATTACGCGCAGAAAAAAAGGATTTCAAGAAGATCCTTTGATCTTTTCTACGGGGTCTGACGCTC
AGTGGAACGAAAACTCACGTTAAGGGATTTTGGTCATGAGATTATCAAAAAGGATCTTCACCTAGATCCT
TTTATAGTCCGGAATCGTCACACAAAAAACCAACACACAGATGTAATGAAAATAAAGATATTTTATTGCG
GCCATCGTGATGGCTAGAGTCTAAACTCGACCTACCTCCTTAGCGCGCGGTCGTGTACTGGGCCGGCGGT
TGCCGCTGTCGGCCAGCACCTCGACGCAGCCGTCGGTCCATACGGCTGCGCTCCGGCGAGCGATTTGTGT
GCGACCGACGGTGCCGGCCCCGCTGCGGACGATGGCATCGCAGCGGCCTTGAGCCCAGGCAGCATCGTCG
AAGTTGCCGTCCACGAGGCTCTGGTAGAGCTGATCCAGGCCGATGCGCAGCATGTAGGCTCGCAGACGAG
GGCTGCCGGCCAGCTCGGGATGCCGGCGCTCGAAGTAGCGAGTCTGCTGCTCCATGCAAGCCAGCCAGGG
CCGCCAGAAGAAGATGTTGGCCACCTCGTACTGACTGTCCCCGAACATAGCTTCGGACCAGTCGATTACG
GCGGTGATGCGGCCGTTGTCGGTCAGGACGTTGTTGCTGCCGAAGTCGGCATGGACGAGGTGGCGCACCT
CGGGACAGTCTTCGGCCCACAGCATCAGTTCGTCCAGGGCTTGAGCTACGCTGGCGGACACGGTGTCGTC
CATCACGGTCTGCCAGTGGTAGACATGGGGATCAGCAATGGCGCAAATGAAATCCCGCCAGGTTGTGTAC
TGGCCGATGCCTTGGGGCCCGAATGGGCCGAAGCCGCTGGTTTGACTGAGGTCGGCGGCGGCAATAGCAT
CCATAGCTTCGGCGACAGGCTGTAACACAGCAGGCAGCTCTGTTTCGGGGAGGTCTTGGAGAGTAACGCC
TTGGGCGCGTCTACTGATGCAGTATGTCAGGCTCTCGCTGAACTCGCCGATGTCCAACACTTCGGGGATG
GGTAGTGCAGCGCTGGCGAAGTGGCGGTACACGTAGCGGTCTTTGTAGAAGCCATCAGCGCAGCTATTCA
CCCGCAGTACATAGCCGCGTCCGCCGACATCGAAGCTGAAGGCTCGGCTCTCTTCGCCCTCCGACAACTG
CATCAGGTCGCTCACACTGTCGAACTTCTCGATGAGAAATTTTTCAACGCTGGTAGCGGTGAGTTCGGGC
TTCTTCATGGTGGCGCTAGTGTCAGAAGAATCGAGCTTTTTGCAAAAGCCTAGGCCTCCAAAAAAGCCTC
CTCACTACTTCTGGAATAGCTCAGAGGCCGAGGCGGCCTCGGCCTCTGCATAAATAAAAAAAATTAGTCA
GCCATGGGGCGGAGAATGGGCGGAACTGGGCGGAGTTAGGGGCGGGATGGGCGGAGTTAGGGGCGGGACT
ATGGTTGCTGACTAATTGAGATGCATGCTTTGCATACTTCTGCCTGCTGGGGAGCCTGGGGACTTTCCAC
ACCTGGTTGCTGACTAATTGAGATGCATGCTTTGCATACTTCTGCCTGCTGGGGAGCCTGGGGACTTTCC
ACACCCTAACTGACACACATTCCACAGCTGGTTCTTTCCGCCTCAGAAGGTACCTAACCAAGTTCCTCTT
TCAGAGGTTATTTCAGGCCATGGTGCTGCGC
